>Addgene plasmid #223862 | pD(P+T)_CMVC | addgene full sequence | sequence record 445914 | Addgene NGS Result
GAGACCCACTGCTTGAGCCTAGAAGATCCGGCTGCTAACAAAGCCCGAAAGGAAGCTGAGTTGGCTGCTG
TCACCGCTGAGCAATAACTATCATAACCCCTAGGTGCCATTTCATTACCTCTTTCTCCGCACCCGACATA
GATCTGGGCCAACTTTTGGCGAAAATGAGACGTTGATCGGCACGTAAGAGGGTCCAACTTTCACCATAAT
GAAATAAGATCACTACCGGGCGTATTTTTTGAGTTATCGAGATTTTCAGGAGCTAAGGAAGCTAAAATGG
AGAAAAAAATCACTGGATATACCACCGTTGATATATCCCAATGGCATCGTAAAGAACATTTTGAGGCATT
TCAGTCAGTTGCTCAATGTACCTATAACCAGACCGTTCAGCTGGATATTACGGCCTTTTTAAAGACCGTA
AAGAAAAATAAGCACAAGTTTTATCCGGCCTTTATTCACATTCTTGCCCGCCTGATGAATGCTCATCCGG
AATTCCGTATGGCAATGAAAGACGGTGAGCTGGTGATATGGGATAGTGTTCACCCTTGTTACACCGTTTT
CCATGAGCAAACTGAAACGTTTTCATCGCTCTGGAGTGAATACCACGACGATTTCCGGCAGTTTCTACAC
ATATATTCGCAAGATGTGGCGTGTTACGGTGAAAACCTGGCCTATTTCCCTAAAGGGTTTATTGAGAATA
TGTTTTTCGTCTCAGCCAATCCCTGGGTGAGTTTCACCAGTTTTGATTTAAACGTGGCCAATATGGACAA
CTTCTTCGCCCCCGTTTTCACCATGGGCAAATATTATACGCAAGGCGACAAGGTGCTGATGCCGCTGGCG
ATTCAGGTTCATCATGCCGTTTGTGATGGCTTCCATGTCGGCAGAATGCTTAATGAATTACAACAGTACT
GCGATGAGTGGCAGGGTGGGGCGTAATTTTTTTAAGGCAGTTATTGGTGCCCTTAAACGCCTGGTTGCTA
CGCCTGAATAAGTGATAATAAGCGGATGAATGGCAGAAATTCGAAAGCAAATTCGACCCGGTCGTCGGTT
CAGGGCAGGGTCGTTAAATAGCCGCTTATGTCTATTGCTGGTTTACCGGTTTATTGACTACCGGAAGCAG
TGTGACCGTGTGCTTCTCAAATGCCTGAGGCCAGTTTGCTCAGGCTCTCCCCGTGGAGGTAATAATTGAC
GATATGATCATTTATTCTGCCTCCCAGCTGACATTCATCCGGGGTCAGCACCGTTTCTGCGGACTGGCTT
TCTACGTGTTCCGCTTCCTTTAGCAGCCCTTGCGCCCTGAGTGCTTGCGGCAGCGTGAAGCTAATTCCCA
TGTCAGCCGTTAAGTGTTCCTGTGTCACTCAAAATTGCTTTGAGAGGCTCTAAGGGCTTCTCAGTGCGTT
ACATCCCTGGCTTGTTGTCCACAACCGTTAAACCTTAAAAGCTTTAAAAGCCTTATATATTCTTTTTTTT
CTTATAAAACTTAAAACCTTAGAGGCTATTTAAGTTGCTGATTTATATTAATTTTATTGTTCAAACATGA
GAGCTTAGTACGTGAAACATGAGAGCTTAGTACGTTAGCCATGAGAGCTTAGTACGTTAGCCATGAGGGT
TTAGTTCGTTAAACATGAGAGCTTAGTACGTTAAACATGAGAGCTTAGTACGTGAAACATGAGAGCTTAG
TACGTACTATCAACAGGTTGAACTGCTGATCAACAGATCCTCTACGCGGCCGCGGTACCATAACTTCGTA
TAGCATACATTATACGAAGTTATCTGCCAGGCACATGGGTTTTACTAGTATCGATTCGCGACCTACTCCG
GAATATTAGGTCTCAGCGACTACTCCGGAATATTAATAGATCATGGACTGAGAGTGCACCATATGCGGTG
TGAAATACCGCACAGATGCGTAAGGAGAAAATACCGCATCAGATTGGCTATTGGCCATTGCATACGTTGT
ATCCATATCATAATATGTACATTTATATTGGCTCATGTCCAACATTACCGCCATGTTGACATTGATTATT
GACTAGTTATTAATAGTAATCAATTACGGGGTCATTAGTTCATAGCCCATATATGGAGTTCCGCGTTACA
TAACTTACGGTAAATGGCCCGCCTGGCTGACCGCCCAACGACCCCCGCCCATTGACGTCAATAATGACGT
ATGTTCCCATAGTAACGCCAATAGGGACTTTCCATTGACGTCAATGGGTGGAGTATTTACGGTAAACTGC
CCACTTGGCAGTACATCAAGTGTATCATATGCCAAGTACGCCCCCTATTGACGTCAATGACGGTAAATGG
CCCGCCTGGCATTATGCCCAGTACATGACCTTATGGGACTTTCCTACTTGGCAGTACATCTACGTATTAG
TCATCGCTATTACCATGGTGATGCGGTTTTGGCAGTACATCAATGGGCGTGGATAGCGGTTTGACTCACG
GGGATTTCCAAGTCTCCACCCCATTGACGTCAATGGGAGTTTGTTTTGGCACCGAAATCAACGGGACTTT
CCAAAATGTCGTAACAACTCCGCCCCATTGACGCAAATGGGCGGTAGGCGTGTACGGTGGGAGGTCTATA
TAAGCAGAGCTCGTTTAGTGAACCGTCAGATCGCCTGGAGACGCCATCCACGCTGTTTTGACCTCCATAG
AAGACACCGGGACCGATCCAGCCTCCATCGGCTCGCATCTCTCCTTCACGCGCCCGCCGCCCTACCTGAG
GCCGCCATCCACGCCGGTTGAGTCGCGTTCTGCCGCCTCCCGCCTGTGGTGCCTCCTGAACTGCGTCCGC
CGTCTAGGTAAGTTTAAAGCTCAGGTCCAGACCGGGCCTTTGTCCGGCGCTCCCTTGGAGCCTACCTAGA
CTCAGCCGGCTCTCCACGCTTTGCCTGACCCTGCTTGCTCAACTCTAGTTAACGGTGGAGGGCAGTGTAG
TCTGAGCAGTACTCGTTGCTGCCGCGCGCGCCACCAGACATAATAGCTGACAGACTAACAGACTGTTCCT
TTCCATGGGTCTTTTCTGCAGTCACCGTCGTCGACACGTGTGATCAGATATCATATTGAAGAGACAGAGT
GATATATAAAACTGCTAACTCCTAAAAAACCGCCACCATGGAGACCATACGTGTCACGGTCTCCTAAGGT
GCTTTGCAACGGATCCAGATCTGCTGTGCCTTCTAGTTGCCAGCCATCTGTTGTTTGCCCCTCCCCCGTG
CCTTCCTTGACCCTGGAAGGTGCCACTCCCACTGTCCTTTCCTAATAAAATGAGGAAATTGCATCGCATT
GTCTGAGTAGGTGTCATTCTATTCTGGGGGGTGGGGTGGGGCAGGACAGCAAGGGGGAGGATTGGGAAGA
CAATAGCAGGCATGCTGGGGATGCGGTGGGCTCTATGGCGCTGAGCAATAACTATCATAACCTACGG
Features (pLannotate 1.2.2; 13 found; start..end, strand, type, name):
     31..80      +  CDS            SET1 (fragment): solubility-enhancement tag derived from T7 phage gene 10B
    174..276     +  promoter       cat promoter: promoter of the E. coli cat gene encoding chloramphenicol acetyltransferase
    277..933     +  CDS            cat: CAT_ECOLX - Experimental evidence at protein level: Swiss-Prot protein existence level 1. This enzyme is an effector of chloramphenicol resistance in bacteria. From Escherichia coli. This protein is used as a marker in many commonly used cloning vectors, such as pACYC184.
   1209..1322    -  CDS            tnpA (fragment): TN5P_ECOLX - Also known as tnp. Experimental evidence at protein level: Swiss-Prot protein existence level 1. Mediates transposition of transposon Tn5 by a 'cut and paste' mechanism. First, the monomeric transposase binds the 19 bp inverted DNA repeats flanking the transposon. Then, dimerization of the DNA- bound transposase creates a synaptic DNA complex. After nicking of the first DNA strand, excision of the transposon proceeds through a series of intermediates. The transposase then mediates the insertion of the transposon at a new site by strand transfer. The activity of the wild- type tran
   1331..1687    -  rep_origin     R6K γ ori: γ replication origin from E. coli plasmid R6K; requires the R6K initiator protein pi for replication
   1740..1773    +  protein_bind   loxP: Cre-mediated recombination occurs in the 8-bp core sequence (GCATACAT). Cre recombinase
   1867..1932    +  misc_feature   bom (fragment): basis of mobility region from pBR322
   2018..2397    +  enhancer       CMV enhancer: human cytomegalovirus immediate early enhancer
   2470..2487    -  promoter       CMV promoter (fragment): human cytomegalovirus (CMV) immediate early promoter
   2550..2601    +  promoter       CMVd2 promoter: truncated human cytomegalovirus (CMV) immediate early promoter that yields moderately reduced expression relative to the full-length promoter
   2690..2917    +  LTR            5' LTR (truncated) (fragment): truncated 5' long terminal repeat (LTR) from human T-cell leukemia virus (HTLV) type 1
   2921..3031    +  intron         CMV intron (fragment): modified intron A from human cytomegalovirus
   3174..3398    +  polyA_signal   bGH poly(A) signal: bovine growth hormone polyadenylation signal
