[The description below was written by a language model from this plasmid's Addgene catalogue record and pLannotate feature annotations shown in this document.]
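Description:
pD(P+T)_CMVC is a small (about 3.4 kb) Golden Gate donor plasmid from the 4G-cloning system, a toolkit for rapid assembly of genes to express multisubunit protein complexes in different hosts. It is built on the pD backbone and supplies the mammalian promoter and terminator module. The record says this version is the one used when a C-terminal tag is added to the expressed protein, but it does not identify the tag. The only tag-like annotation is a short fragment matching the SET1 solubility tag, which lies away from the expression elements and may be an incidental match. The plasmid replicates from the R6K γ origin, which depends on the pi initiator protein. It must therefore be propagated in a pir-expressing E. coli strain, and the recorded host carries the pir-116 mutation, which gives high copy number. Selection is by chloramphenicol, through a cat gene driven by its own promoter.

The payload is a synthetic cassette, introduced by Gibson cloning, that pairs CMV-derived regulatory sequences with the bovine growth hormone polyadenylation signal. The annotation finds the human CMV immediate-early enhancer followed by core promoter sequence, then a fragment matching the HTLV-1 LTR and part of CMV intron A. These leader and intron elements are commonly included to boost mammalian expression. A short gap separates them from the bGH poly(A) signal, presumably where a coding sequence is joined during assembly, although the type IIS restriction sites themselves are not annotated. A loxP site sits between the origin and the promoter, which could allow Cre-mediated fusion with other loxP-bearing plasmids. The small Tn5 transposase and bom fragments are likely backbone remnants. The plasmid serves as a parts donor rather than as an expression vector in its own right.
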