Addgene plasmid #223862: pD(P+T)_CMVC
Purpose: 4G-cloning donor for mammalian promoter and terminator, C-terminal tag added
Depositing lab: Stephan Gruber. Depositing organization: Universite de Lausanne (UNIL). Publication: 4G cloning: rapid gene assembly for expression of multisubunit protein complexes in diverse hosts. Taschner M, Dickinson JB, Roisne-Hamelin F, Gruber S. Life Sci Alliance. 2024 Dec 2;8(1):e202402899. doi: 10.26508/lsa.202402899. Print 2025 Jan. PubMed 39622624.
Backbone
  Vector backbone: pD
  Vector type: Golden-Gate Donor
Growth in bacteria
  Bacterial resistance: Chloramphenicol, 25 μg/mL
  Growth temperature: 37°C
  Growth strain: Pir1 ; strain contains pir-116 mutation for plasmid maintenance at high copy
  Copy number: High Copy
Gene/Insert
  Gene/Insert name: CMV promoter and bGH polyA
  Species: Synthetic
  Cloning method: Gibson Cloning
Terms and licenses: Academic/Nonprofit Terms; Industry Terms: Not Available to Industry
Depositor comments: Please visit https://doi.org/10.1101/2024.06.17.599261 for bioRxiv preprint.
How to cite: pD(P+T)_CMVC was a gift from Stephan Gruber (Addgene plasmid # 223862 ; http://n2t.net/addgene:223862 ; RRID:Addgene_223862)
